Addgene plasmid #78586: USP19 sgRNA2
Purpose: delete USP19 gene in human cell
Depositing lab: Yihong Ye. Depositing organization: National Institute of Diabetes & Digestive & Kidney Diseases (NIDDK). Publication: Unconventional secretion of misfolded proteins promotes adaptation to proteasome dysfunction in mammalian cells. Lee JG, Takahama S, Zhang G, Tomarev SI, Ye Y. Nat Cell Biol. 2016 Jul;18(7):765-76. doi: 10.1038/ncb3372. Epub 2016 Jun 13. PubMed 27295555.
Backbone
  Vector backbone: pX330-U6-Chimeric_BB-CBh-hSpCas9
  Backbone size w/o insert (bp): 8500
  Total vector size (bp): 8530
  Modifications to backbone: Mutation D10A was introduced into the Cas9 sequence to generate a Cas9 nickase mutant.
  Vector type: Mammalian Expression, CRISPR
Growth in bacteria
  Bacterial resistance: Ampicillin, 100 μg/mL
  Growth temperature: 37°C
  Growth strain: DH5alpha
  Copy number: High Copy
Gene/Insert
  Gene/Insert name: USP19 sgRNA2 (alt name: USP19 sgRNA2 is "CTTCTGCTTCTTCTTACTAG")
  Species: H. sapiens (human)
  Entrez Gene: USP19 (a.k.a. ZMYND9)
  Promoter: CBh
  Cloning method: Restriction Enzyme; 5′ cloning site BbsI (not destroyed); 3′ cloning site BbsI (not destroyed)
  Sequencing primers: 5′ agggatggttggttggtggg; 3′ CCAATCCTCCCCCTTGCTGT
Resource information
  A portion of this plasmid was derived from a plasmid made by: We got this vector from Feng Zhang (Addgene 42230) and insert sgRNA for targeting human USP19 gene.
Terms and licenses: Academic/Nonprofit Terms; Industry Terms: Not Available to Industry
How to cite: USP19 sgRNA2 was a gift from Yihong Ye (Addgene plasmid # 78586 ; http://n2t.net/addgene:78586 ; RRID:Addgene_78586)
