[The description below was written by a language model from this plasmid's Addgene catalogue record.]
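Description:
USP19 sgRNA2 is a mammalian CRISPR expression plasmid built on the pX330-U6-Chimeric_BB-CBh-hSpCas9 backbone, an all-in-one vector that delivers both a single guide RNA and Streptococcus pyogenes Cas9 from one plasmid. It is about 8.5 kb in total, is maintained at high copy in E. coli, and is selected with ampicillin. It is intended for transfection into human cells rather than viral delivery.

The insert is a 20-nucleotide guide sequence targeting the human USP19 gene (also known as ZMYND9), which encodes a deubiquitinating enzyme. It was cloned by restriction enzyme into the BbsI sites of the backbone's chimeric guide scaffold. As the backbone name indicates, the guide is transcribed from a U6 (RNA polymerase III) promoter, while the human codon-optimised Cas9 is driven by the CBh hybrid promoter. The catalogue lists only CBh as the promoter, which applies to the Cas9 cassette rather than to the sgRNA itself. The record also lists the BbsI sites as not destroyed, although guide cloning into this backbone normally removes them.

The Cas9 coding sequence carries the D10A mutation, which inactivates the RuvC nuclease domain and converts the enzyme into a nickase that cuts only one DNA strand. Nickases are generally used with a pair of offset guides on opposite strands to create a double-strand break with reduced off-target cleavage. The "sgRNA2" name suggests this plasmid is meant to be used with a companion guide construct, though the record does not state this. The stated purpose is to delete USP19 in human cells. No feature table was provided, so this description rests on the catalogue fields alone.
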