>Addgene plasmid #78586 | USP19 sgRNA2 | addgene partial sequence | sequence record 149217 | pCBhProF 5'-agggatggttggttggtggg-3'
AACCTGATCGGAGCCCTGCTGTTCGACAGCGGCGAAACAGCCGAGGCCACCCGGCTGAAGAGAACCGCCA
GAAGAAGATACACCAGACGGAAGAACCGGATCTGCTATCTGCAAGAGATCTTCAGCAACGAGATGGCCAA
GGTGGACGACAGCTTCTTCCACAGACTGGAAGAGTCCTTCCTGGTGGAAGAGGATA
