>Addgene plasmid #78586 | USP19 sgRNA2 | addgene partial sequence | sequence record 149218 | hU6-F 5'-GAGGGCCTATTTCCCATGATT-3'
GTACAAAATACGTGACGTAGAAAGTAATAATTTCTTGGGTAGTTTGCAGTTTTAAAATTATGTTTTAAAA
TGGACTATCATATGCTTACCGTAACTTGAAAGTATTTCGATTTCTTGGCTTTATATATCTTGTGGAAAGG
ACGAAACACCGCTTCTGCTTCTTCTTACTAGGTTTTAGAGCTAGAAATAGCAAGTTAAAATAAGGCTAGT
CCGTTATCAACTTGAAAAAGTGGCACCGAGTCGGTGCTTTTTTGTTTTAGAGCTAGAAATAGCAAGTTAA
AATAAGGCTAGTCCGTTTTTAGCGCGTGCGCCAATTCTGCAGACAAATGGCTCTAGAGGTACCCGTTACA
TAACTTACGGTAAATGGCCCGCCTGGCTGACCGCCCAACGACCCCCGCCCATTGACGTCAATAGTAACGC
CAATAGGGACTTTCCATTGACGTCAATGGGTGGAGTATTTACGGTAAACTGCCCACTTGGCAGTACATCA
AGTGTATCATATGCCAAGTACGCCCCCTATTGACGTCAATGACGGTAAATGGCCCGCCTGGCATTGTGCC
CAGTACATGACCTTATGGGACTTTCCTACTTGGCAGTACATCTACGTATTAGTCATCGCTATTACCATGG
TC
