>Addgene plasmid #78586 | USP19 sgRNA2 | addgene partial sequence | sequence record 150425 | hSpCas9-R1 5'-CGCTCGTGCTTCTTATCCTC-3'
CTGTCGTCCACCTTGGCCATCTCGTTGCTGAAGATCTCTTGCAGATAGCAGATCCGGTTCTTCCGTCTGG
TGTATCTTCTTCTGGCGGTTCTCTTCAGCCGGGTGGCCTCGGCTGTTTCGCCGCTGTCGAACAGCAGGGC
TCCGATCAGGTTCTTCTTGATGCTGTGCCGGTCGGTGTTGCCCAGCACCTTGAATTTCTTGCTGGGCACC
TTGTACTCGTCGGTGATCACGGCCCAGCCCACAGAGTTGGTGCCGATGGCCAGGCCGATGCTGTACTTCT
TGTCGGCTGCTGGGACTCCGTGGATACCGACCTTCCGCTTCTTCTTTGGGGCCATCTTATCGTCATCGTC
TTTGTAATCAATATCATGATCCTTGTAGTCTCCGTCGTGGTCCTTATAGTCCATGGTGGCACCGGTCCAA
CCTGAAAAAAAGTGATTTCAGGCAGGTGCTCCAGGTAATTAAACATTAATACCCCACCAACCAACCATCC
CTTAAACCCTTACCTCTTGCTCAGCTAATTACAGCCCGGAGGAGAAGGGCCGTCCCGCCCGCTCACCTGT
GGGAGTAACGCGGTCAGTCAGAGCCGGGGCGGGCGGCGCGAGG
